>Addgene plasmid #131636 | pCMV-APOBEC1-YTH | addgene full sequence | sequence record 260783 | Addgene NGS Result
TGCATGAAGAATCTGCTTAGGGTTAGGCGTTTTGCGCTGCTTCGCGATGTACGGGCCAGATATACGCGTT
GACATTGATTATTGACTAGTTATTAATAGTAATCAATTACGGGGTCATTAGTTCATAGCCCATATATGGA
GTTCCGCGTTACATAACTTACGGTAAATGGCCCGCCTGGCTGACCGCCCAACGACCCCCGCCCATTGACG
TCAATAATGACGTATGTTCCCATAGTAACGCCAATAGGGACTTTCCATTGACGTCAATGGGTGGAGTATT
TACGGTAAACTGCCCACTTGGCAGTACATCAAGTGTATCATATGCCAAGTACGCCCCCTATTGACGTCAA
TGACGGTAAATGGCCCGCCTGGCATTATGCCCAGTACATGACCTTATGGGACTTTCCTACTTGGCAGTAC
ATCTACGTATTAGTCATCGCTATTACCATGGTGATGCGGTTTTGGCAGTACATCAATGGGCGTGGATAGC
GGTTTGACTCACGGGGATTTCCAAGTCTCCACCCCATTGACGTCAATGGGAGTTTGTTTTGGCACCAAAA
TCAACGGGACTTTCCAAAATGTCGTAACAACTCCGCCCCATTGACGCAAATGGGCGGTAGGCGTGTACGG
TGGGAGGTCTATATAAGCAGAGCTGGTTTAGTGAACCGTCAGATCCGCTAGAGATCCGCGGCCGCTAATA
CGACTCACTATAGGGAGAGCCGCCACCATGAGCTCAGAGACTGGCCCAGTGGCTGTGGACCCCACATTGA
GACGGCGGATCGAGCCCCATGAGTTTGAGGTATTCTTCGATCCGAGAGAGCTCCGCAAGGAGACCTGCCT
GCTTTACGAAATTAATTGGGGGGGCCGGCACTCCATTTGGCGACATACATCACAGAACACTAACAAGCAC
GTCGAAGTCAACTTCATCGAGAAGTTCACGACAGAAAGATATTTCTGTCCGAACACAAGGTGCAGCATTA
CCTGGTTTCTCAGCTGGAGCCCATGCGGCGAATGTAGTAGGGCCATCACTGAATTCCTGTCAAGGTATCC
CCACGTCACTCTGTTTATTTACATCGCAAGGCTGTACCACCACGCTGACCCCCGCAATCGACAAGGCCTG
CGGGATTTGATCTCTTCAGGTGTGACTATCCAAATTATGACTGAGCAGGAGTCAGGATACTGCTGGAGAA
ACTTTGTGAATTATAGCCCGAGTAATGAAGCCCACTGGCCTAGGTATCCCCATCTGTGGGTACGACTGTA
CGTTCTTGAACTGTACTGCATCATACTGGGCCTGCCTCCTTGTCTCAACATTCTGAGAAGGAAGCAGCCA
CAGCTGACATTCTTTACCATCGCTCTTCAGTCTTGTCATTACCAGCGACTGCCCCCACACATTCTCTGGG
CCACCGGGTTGAAAAGCGGCAGCGAGACTCCCGGGACCTCAGAGTCCGCCACACCAGAACCCCACCCAGT
GTTGGAGAAGCTTCGGTCCATTAATAACTATAACCCCAAAGATTTTGACTGGAATCTGAAACATGGCCGG
GTTTTCATCATTAAGAGCTACTCTGAGGACGATATTCACCGTTCCATTAAGTATAATATTTGGTGCAGCA
CAGAGCATGGTAACAAGAGACTGGATGCTGCTTATCGTTCCATGAACGGGAAAGGCCCCGTTTACTTACT
TTTCAGTGTCAACGGCAGTGGACACTTCTGTGGCGTGGCAGAAATGAAATCTGCTGTGGACTACAACACA
TGTGCAGGTGTGTGGTCCCAGGACAAATGGAAGGGTCGTTTTGATGTCAGGTGGATTTTTGTGAAGGACG
TTCCCAATAGCCAACTGCGACACATTCGCCTAGAGAACAACGAGAATAAACCAGTGACCAACTCTAGGGA
CACTCAGGAAGTGCCTCTGGAAAAGGCTAAGCAGGTGTTGAAAATTATAGCCAGCTACAAGCACACCACT
TCCATTTTTGATGACTTCTCACACTATGAGAAACGCCAAGAGGAAGAAGAAAGTGTTAAAAAGGAACGTC
AAGGTCGTGGGAAACTCGAGTACCCCTACGACGTGCCCGACTACGCCTGAGTTTAAACCCGAAACTTAAA
CCCGCTGATCAGCCTCGACTGTGCCTTCTAGTTGCCAGCCATCTGTTGTTTGCCCCTCCCCCGTGCCTTC
CTTGACCCTGGAAGGTGCCACTCCCACTGTCCTTTCCTAATAAAATGAGGAAATTGCATCGCATTGTCTG
AGTAGGTGTCATTCTATTCTGGGGGGTGGGGTGGGGCAGGACAGCAAGGGGGAGGATTGGGAAGACAATA
GCAGGCATGCTGGGGATGCGGTGGGCTCTATGGCTTCTGAGGCGGAAAGAACCAGCTGGGGCTCGATACC
GTCGACCTCTAGCTAGAGCTTGGCGTAATCATGGTCATAGCTGTTTCCTGTGTGAAATTGTTATCCGCTC
ACAATTCCACACAACATACGAGCCGGAAGCATAAAGTGTAAAGCCTAGGGTGCCTAATGAGTGAGCTAAC
TCACATTAATTGCGTTGCGCTCACTGCCCGCTTTCCAGTCGGGAAACCTGTCGTGCCAGCTGCATTAATG
AATCGGCCAACGCGCGGGGAGAGGCGGTTTGCGTATTGGGCGCTCTTCCGCTTCCTCGCTCACTGACTCG
CTGCGCTCGGTCGTTCGGCTGCGGCGAGCGGTATCAGCTCACTCAAAGGCGGTAATACGGTTATCCACAG
AATCAGGGGATAACGCAGGAAAGAACATGTGAGCAAAAGGCCAGCAAAAGGCCAGGAACCGTAAAAAGGC
CGCGTTGCTGGCGTTTTTCCATAGGCTCCGCCCCCCTGACGAGCATCACAAAAATCGACGCTCAAGTCAG
AGGTGGCGAAACCCGACAGGACTATAAAGATACCAGGCGTTTCCCCCTGGAAGCTCCCTCGTGCGCTCTC
CTGTTCCGACCCTGCCGCTTACCGGATACCTGTCCGCCTTTCTCCCTTCGGGAAGCGTGGCGCTTTCTCA
TAGCTCACGCTGTAGGTATCTCAGTTCGGTGTAGGTCGTTCGCTCCAAGCTGGGCTGTGTGCACGAACCC
CCCGTTCAGCCCGACCGCTGCGCCTTATCCGGTAACTATCGTCTTGAGTCCAACCCGGTAAGACACGACT
TATCGCCACTGGCAGCAGCCACTGGTAACAGGATTAGCAGAGCGAGGTATGTAGGCGGTGCTACAGAGTT
CTTGAAGTGGTGGCCTAACTACGGCTACACTAGAAGAACAGTATTTGGTATCTGCGCTCTGCTGAAGCCA
GTTACCTTCGGAAAAAGAGTTGGTAGCTCTTGATCCGGCAAACAAACCACCGCTGGTAGCGGTGGTTTTT
TTGTTTGCAAGCAGCAGATTACGCGCAGAAAAAAAGGATCTCAAGAAGATCCTTTGATCTTTTCTACGGG
GTCTGACGCTCAGTGGAACGAAAACTCACGTTAAGGGATTTTGGTCATGAGATTATCAAAAAGGATCTTC
ACCTAGATCCTTTTAAATTAAAAATGAAGTTTTAAATCAATCTAAAGTATATATGAGTAAACTTGGTCTG
ACAGTTACCAATGCTTAATCAGTGAGGCACCTATCTCAGCGATCTGTCTATTTCGTTCATCCATAGTTGC
CTGACTCCCCGTCGTGTAGATAACTACGATACGGGAGGGCTTACCATCTGGCCCCAGTGCTGCAATGATA
CCGCGAGACCCACGCTCACCGGCTCCAGATTTATCAGCAATAAACCAGCCAGCCGGAAGGGCCGAGCGCA
GAAGTGGTCCTGCAACTTTATCCGCCTCCATCCAGTCTATTAATTGTTGCCGGGAAGCTAGAGTAAGTAG
TTCGCCAGTTAATAGTTTGCGCAACGTTGTTGCCATTGCTACAGGCATCGTGGTGTCACGCTCGTCGTTT
GGTATGGCTTCATTCAGCTCCGGTTCCCAACGATCAAGGCGAGTTACATGATCCCCCATGTTGTGCAAAA
AAGCGGTTAGCTCCTTCGGTCCTCCGATCGTTGTCAGAAGTAAGTTGGCCGCAGTGTTATCACTCATGGT
TATGGCAGCACTGCATAATTCTCTTACTGTCATGCCATCCGTAAGATGCTTTTCTGTGACTGGTGAGTAC
TCAACCAAGTCATTCTGAGAATAGTGTATGCGGCGACCGAGTTGCTCTTGCCCGGCGTCAATACGGGATA
ATACCGCGCCACATAGCAGAACTTTAAAAGTGCTCATCATTGGAAAACGTTCTTCGGGGCGAAAACTCTC
AAGGATCTTACCGCTGTTGAGATCCAGTTCGATGTAACCCACTCGTGCACCCAACTGATCTTCAGCATCT
TTTACTTTCACCAGCGTTTCTGGGTGAGCAAAAACAGGAAGGCAAAATGCCGCAAAAAAGGGAATAAGGG
CGACACGGAAATGTTGAATACTCATACTCTTCCTTTTTCAATATTATTGAAGCATTTATCAGGGTTATTG
TCTCATGAGCGGATACATATTTGAATGTATTTAGAAAAATAAACAAATAGGGGTTCCGCGCACATTTCCC
CGAAAAGTGCCACCTGACGTCGACGGATCGGGAGATCGATCTCCCGATCCCCTAGGGTCGACTCTCAGTA
CAATCTGCTCTGATGCCGCATAGTTAAGCCAGTATCTGCTCCCTGCTTGTGTGTTGGAGGTCGCTGAGTA
GTGCGCGAGCAAAATTTAAGCTACAACAAGGCAAGGCTTGACCGACAAT
Features (pLannotate 1.2.2; 16 found; start..end, strand, type, name):
     71..450     +  enhancer       CMV enhancer: human cytomegalovirus immediate early enhancer
    451..654     +  promoter       CMV promoter: human cytomegalovirus (CMV) immediate early promoter
    696..714     +  promoter       T7 promoter: promoter for bacteriophage T7 RNA polymerase
    728..1414    +  CDS            Apobec1: ABEC1_RAT - Experimental evidence at protein level: Swiss-Prot protein existence level 1. Catalytic component of the apolipoprotein B mRNA editing enzyme complex which is responsible for the postranscriptional editing of a CAA codon for Gln to a UAA codon for stop in the APOB mRNA. May also play a role in the epigenetic regulation of gene expression by participating in DNA demethylation. From Rattus norvegicus (Rat).
   1448..2044    +  CDS            YTHDF2 (fragment): YTHD2_HUMAN - Also known as HGRG8 From Homo sapiens (Human).
   2119..2343    +  polyA_signal   bGH poly(A) signal: bovine growth hormone polyadenylation signal
   2347..2368    +  promoter       SV40 promoter (fragment): SV40 enhancer and early promoter
   2373..2389    +  misc_feature   MCS (fragment): pBluescript multiple cloning site
   2438..2454    -  protein_bind   lac operator: The lac repressor binds to the lac operator to inhibit transcription in E. coli. This inhibition can be relieved by adding lactose or isopropyl-β-D-thiogalactopyranoside (IPTG). lac repressor encoded by lacI
   2462..2492    -  promoter       lac promoter: promoter for the E. coli lac operon
   2507..2528    -  protein_bind   CAP binding site: CAP binding activates transcription in the presence of cAMP. E. coli catabolite activator protein
   2541..2633    -  CDS            lacI (fragment): lac repressor; lacI; The lac repressor binds to the lac operator to inhibit transcription in E. coli. This inhibition can be relieved by adding lactose or isopropyl-β-D-thiogalactopyranoside (IPTG).
   2816..3404    -  rep_origin     ori: high-copy-number ColE1/pMB1/pBR322/pUC origin of replication
   3575..4435    -  CDS            AmpR: β-lactamase; bla; confers resistance to ampicillin, carbenicillin, and related antibiotics
   4436..4540    -  promoter       AmpR promoter: bla
   4611..4655    -  misc_feature   bom (fragment): basis of mobility region from pBR322
