[The description below was written by a language model from this plasmid's Addgene catalogue record and pLannotate feature annotations shown in this document.]
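Description:
pCMV-APOBEC1-YTH is a mammalian expression plasmid of about 4.7 kb, derived from the pCMV-BE1 base-editor backbone. It is propagated in E. coli through a ColE1/pUC-type origin of replication and selected with ampicillin via the β-lactamase gene and its native promoter. The catalogue entry lists it as low copy, whereas the annotation identifies the origin as a high-copy type. The remaining bacterial annotations (lac promoter and operator, CAP binding site, and short fragments of lacI, bom, an SV40 promoter and a pBluescript polylinker) appear to be backbone remnants with no evident role in the payload. No mammalian selection marker is annotated, which suits the plasmid to transient transfection.

The payload is a single open reading frame driven by the human cytomegalovirus immediate-early enhancer and promoter and terminated by the bovine growth hormone polyadenylation signal. A T7 promoter lies just upstream of the coding sequence. The frame encodes rat APOBEC1, a cytidine deaminase, followed after a short gap (presumably a linker) by a fragment of human YTHDF2 corresponding to its YTH domain, which binds N6-methyladenosine in RNA. The catalogue records a C-terminal HA epitope tag for detecting the fusion, although this tag is not separately annotated in the feature table. The insert of roughly 1.35 kb was cloned between XmaI and PmeI sites.

The construct was made for DART-seq, an antibody-free method for global m6A detection. In this approach the YTH domain brings the deaminase to methylated sites in cellular RNA, so that nearby cytidines are converted to uridines and the m6A positions can be read out as C-to-U changes by RNA sequencing.
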