Addgene plasmid #131636: pCMV-APOBEC1-YTH
Purpose: Expresses APOBEC1 fused to the YTH domain
Depositing lab: Kate Meyer. Depositing organization: Duke University. Publication: DART-seq: an antibody-free method for global m(6)A detection. Meyer KD. Nat Methods. 2019 Sep 23. pii: 10.1038/s41592-019-0570-0. doi: 10.1038/s41592-019-0570-0. PubMed 31548708.
Backbone
  Vector backbone: pCMV-BE1
  Backbone size w/o insert (bp): 3373
  Total vector size (bp): 4726
  Vector type: Mammalian Expression
Growth in bacteria
  Bacterial resistance: Ampicillin, 100 μg/mL
  Growth temperature: 37°C
  Growth strain: DH5alpha
  Copy number: Low Copy
Gene/Insert
  Gene/Insert name: APOBEC1 fused to YTH domain
  Species: H. sapiens (human), R. norvegicus (rat)
  Insert size (bp): 1353
  Entrez Gene: YTHDF2 (a.k.a. CAHL, DF2, HGRG8, NY-REN-2)
  Tag / fusion protein: HA (C terminal on insert)
  Cloning method: Restriction Enzyme; 5′ cloning site XmaI (not destroyed); 3′ cloning site PmeI (not destroyed)
  Sequencing primers: 5′ T7 Fwd; 3′ BGH Rev
Resource information
  A portion of this plasmid was derived from a plasmid made by: Addgene 73019; pCMV-BE1
Terms and licenses: Academic/Nonprofit Terms; Industry Terms: Not Available to Industry
How to cite: pCMV-APOBEC1-YTH was a gift from Kate Meyer (Addgene plasmid # 131636 ; http://n2t.net/addgene:131636 ; RRID:Addgene_131636)
